Addgene plasmid #221469: pDONR223_GFP
Purpose: Gateway cloning of GFP overexpression
Depositing lab: Matthew Meyerson. Depositing organization: Broad Institute. Publication: Dosage amplification dictates oncogenic regulation by the NKX2-1 lineage factor in lung adenocarcinoma. Pulice JL, Meyerson M. bioRxiv [Preprint]. 2023 Oct 27:2023.10.26.563996. doi: 10.1101/2023.10.26.563996. PubMed 37994369.
Backbone
  Vector backbone: pDONR223
  Backbone manufacturer: Invitrogen
  Backbone size w/o insert (bp): 5005
  Vector type: Gateway Donor Vector
Growth in bacteria
  Bacterial resistance: Spectinomycin, 50 μg/mL
  Growth temperature: 37°C
  Growth strain: DH5alpha
  Copy number: High Copy
Gene/Insert
  Gene/Insert name: EGFP
  Species: Synthetic
  Insert size (bp): 742
  Cloning method: Gateway Cloning
  Sequencing primers: 5′ M13pUC-fwd; 3′ M13rev
Terms and licenses: Academic/Nonprofit Terms; Industry Terms: Not Available to Industry
How to cite: pDONR223_GFP was a gift from Matthew Meyerson (Addgene plasmid # 221469 ; http://n2t.net/addgene:221469 ; RRID:Addgene_221469)
