[The description below was written by a language model from this plasmid's Addgene catalogue record and pLannotate feature annotations shown in this document.]
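Description:
pDONR223_GFP is a Gateway entry-type clone built on the Invitrogen pDONR223 donor backbone, carrying an EGFP coding sequence for transfer into expression vectors. The catalogue lists it as a "Gateway Donor Vector", but the sequenced plasmid (about 3.5 kb) shows EGFP flanked by attL1 and attL2 sites. This is the arrangement produced once an insert has been recombined into the donor vector. It also explains why the plasmid is smaller than the 5,005 bp listed for the empty backbone, since that figure includes the donor cassette the insert replaces. The plasmid is propagated in E. coli from a high-copy ColE1/pUC-type origin. Selection is with spectinomycin through the aadA aminoglycoside adenylyltransferase gene (SmR), which sits downstream of a class 1 integron Pc promoter fragment and a short remnant of a gentamicin resistance gene.

The payload is the EGFP open reading frame, a constitutively fluorescent green protein derived from Aequorea victoria, recorded as a synthetic insert of roughly 740 bp. No mammalian or other expression promoter drives it in this plasmid. The only nearby promoter is a T7 promoter lying outside attL2 and oriented back toward the insert. rrnB T1 and T2 terminators upstream of attL1 help insulate the cloning region from read-through transcription. Small lacI and lacZα fragments are backbone remnants, and M13 primer sites are listed for sequencing the insert.

The attL sites allow an LR Clonase reaction to move EGFP directionally into any attR-containing destination vector, which then supplies the promoter and host-specific elements. The stated purpose is Gateway cloning for GFP overexpression. The record does not state the destination vector or the experimental role of the resulting GFP constructs.
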