Features (pLannotate 1.2.2; 12 found; start..end, strand, type, name):
      1..100     +  protein_bind   attL1: mutant version of attL; recombination site for the Gateway® LR reaction LR Clonase™
    121..837     +  CDS            EGFP: EGFP is a basic (constitutively fluorescent) green fluorescent protein published in 1996, derived from Aequorea victoria. It is reported to be a rapidly-maturing weak dimer with moderate acid sensitivity.
    857..956     -  protein_bind   attL2: mutant version of attL; recombination site for the Gateway® LR reaction LR Clonase™
    974..992     -  promoter       T7 promoter: promoter for bacteriophage T7 RNA polymerase
   1182..1205    +  promoter       Pc promoter (fragment): intI1 (promoter lies within the coding sequence); class 1 integron promoter
   1381..1437    +  CDS            GmR (fragment): gentamycin acetyltransferase; aacC1; confers resistance to gentamycin
   1444..2235    +  CDS            SmR: aminoglycoside adenylyltransferase (Murphy, 1985); aadA; confers resistance to spectinomycin and streptomycin
   2328..2916    +  rep_origin     ori: high-copy-number ColE1/pMB1/pBR322/pUC origin of replication
   3099..3191    +  CDS            lacI (fragment): lac repressor; lacI; The lac repressor binds to the lac operator to inhibit transcription in E. coli. This inhibition can be relieved by adding lactose or isopropyl-β-D-thiogalactopyranoside (IPTG).
   3246..3273    -  terminator     rrnB T2 terminator: transcription terminator T2 from the E. coli rrnB gene
   3405..3448    +  terminator     rrnB T1 terminator: Escherichia coli rrnB; transcription terminator T1 from the E. coli rrnB gene
   3495..3531    -  CDS            lacZα (fragment): LacZα fragment of β-galactosidase; lacZ fragment
>Addgene plasmid #221469 | pDONR223_GFP | addgene full sequence | sequence record 437817 | Addgene NGS Result
CAAATAATGATTTTATTTTGACTGATAGTGACCTGTTCGTTGCAACAAATTGATGAGCAATGCTTTTTTA
TAATGCCAACTTTGTACAAAAAAGCAGGCTCCGCGGCCGCCCCCTTCACCATGGTGAGCAAGGGCGAGGA
GCTGTTCACCGGGGTGGTGCCCATCCTGGTCGAGCTGGACGGCGACGTAAACGGCCACAAGTTCAGCGTG
TCTGGCGAGGGCGAGGGCGATGCCACCTACGGCAAGCTGACCCTGAAGTTCATCTGCACCACCGGCAAGC
TGCCCGTGCCCTGGCCCACCCTCGTGACCACCCTGACCTACGGCGTGCAGTGCTTCAGCCGCTACCCCGA
CCACATGAAGCAGCACGACTTCTTCAAGTCCGCCATGCCCGAAGGCTACGTCCAGGAGCGCACCATCTTC
TTCAAGGACGACGGCAACTACAAGACCCGCGCCGAGGTGAAGTTCGAGGGCGACACCCTGGTGAACCGCA
TCGAGCTGAAGGGCATCGACTTCAAGGAGGACGGCAACATCCTGGGGCACAAGCTGGAGTACAACTACAA
CAGCCACAACGTCTATATCATGGCCGACAAGCAGAAGAACGGCATCAAGGCGAACTTCAAGATCCGCCAC
AACATCGAGGACGGCAGCGTGCAGCTCGCCGACCACTACCAGCAGAACACCCCCATCGGCGACGGCCCCG
TGCTGCTGCCCGACAACCACTACCTGAGCACCCAGTCCGCCCTGAGCAAAGACCCCAACGAGAAGCGCGA
TCACATGGTCCTGCTGGAGTTCGTGACCGCCGCCGGGATCACTCTCGGCATGGACGAGCTGTACAAGTCC
AAGGGTGGGCGCGCCGACCCAGCTTTCTTGTACAAAGTTGGCATTATAAGAAAGCATTGCTTATCAATTT
GTTGCAACGAACAGGTCACTATCAGTCAAAATAAAATCATTATTTGCCATCCAGCTGATATCCCCTATAG
TGAGTCGTATTACATGGTCATAGCTGTTTCCTGGCAGCTCTGGCCCGTGTCTCAAAATCTCTGATGTTAC
ATTGCACAAGATAAAAATATATCATCATGCCTCCTCTAGACCAGCCAGGACAGAAATGCCTCGACTTCGC
TGCTACCCAAGGTTGCCGGGTGACGCACACCGTGGAAACGGATGAAGGCACGAACCCAGTGGACATAAGC
CTGTTCGGTTCGTAAGCTGTAATGCAAGTAGCGTATGCGCTCACGCAACTGGTCCAGAACCTTGACCGAA
CGCAGCGGTGGTAACGGCGCAGTGGCGGTTTTCATGGCTTGTTATGACTGTTTTTTTGGGGTACAGTCTA
TGCCTCGGGCATCCAAGCAGCAAGCGCGTTACGCCGTGGGTCGATGTTTGATGTTATGGAGCAGCAACGA
TGTTACGCAGCAGGGCAGTCGCCCTAAAACAAAGTTAAACATTATGAGGGAAGCGGTGATCGCCGAAGTA
TCGACTCAACTATCAGAGGTAGTTGGCGTCATCGAGCGCCATCTCGAACCGACGTTGCTGGCCGTACATT
TGTACGGCTCCGCAGTGGATGGCGGCCTGAAGCCACACAGTGATATTGATTTGCTGGTTACGGTGACCGT
AAGGCTTGATGAAACAACGCGGCGAGCTTTGATCAACGACCTTTTGGAAACTTCGGCTTCCCCTGGAGAG
AGCGAGATTCTCCGCGCTGTAGAAGTCACCATTGTTGTGCACGACGACATCATTCCGTGGCGTTATCCAG
CTAAGCGCGAACTGCAATTTGGAGAATGGCAGCGCAATGACATTCTTGCAGGTATCTTCGAGCCAGCCAC
GATCGACATTGATCTGGCTATCTTGCTGACAAAAGCAAGAGAACATAGCGTTGCCTTGGTAGGTCCAGCG
GCGGAGGAACTCTTTGATCCGGTTCCTGAACAGGATCTATTTGAGGCGCTAAATGAAACCTTAACGCTAT
GGAACTCGCCGCCCGACTGGGCTGGCGATGAGCGAAATGTAGTGCTTACGTTGTCCCGCATTTGGTACAG
CGCAGTAACCGGCAAAATCGCGCCGAAGGATGTCGCTGCCGACTGGGCAATGGAGCGCCTGCCGGCCCAG
TATCAGCCCGTCATACTTGAAGCTAGACAGGCTTATCTTGGACAAGAAGAAGATCGCTTGGCCTCGCGCG
CAGATCAGTTGGAAGAATTTGTCCACTACGTGAAAGGCGAGATCACCAAGGTAGTCGGCAAATAACCCTC
GAGCCACCCATGACCAAAATCCCTTAACGTGAGTTACGCGTCGTTCCACTGAGCGTCAGACCCCGTAGAA
AAGATCAAAGGATCTTCTTGAGATCCTTTTTTTCTGCGCGTAATCTGCTGCTTGCAAACAAAAAAACCAC
CGCTACCAGCGGTGGTTTGTTTGCCGGATCAAGAGCTACCAACTCTTTTTCCGAAGGTAACTGGCTTCAG
CAGAGCGCAGATACCAAATACTGTTCTTCTAGTGTAGCCGTAGTTAGGCCACCACTTCAAGAACTCTGTA
GCACCGCCTACATACCTCGCTCTGCTAATCCTGTTACCAGTGGCTGCTGCCAGTGGCGATAAGTCGTGTC
TTACCGGGTTGGACTCAAGACGATAGTTACCGGATAAGGCGCAGCGGTCGGGCTGAACGGGGGGTTCGTG
CACACAGCCCAGCTTGGAGCGAACGACCTACACCGAACTGAGATACCTACAGCGTGAGCTATGAGAAAGC
GCCACGCTTCCCGAAGGGAGAAAGGCGGACAGGTATCCGGTAAGCGGCAGGGTCGGAACAGGAGAGCGCA
CGAGGGAGCTTCCAGGGGGAAACGCCTGGTATCTTTATAGTCCTGTCGGGTTTCGCCACCTCTGACTTGA
GCGTCGATTTTTGTGATGCTCGTCAGGGGGGCGGAGCCTATGGAAAAACGCCAGCAACGCGGCCTTTTTA
CGGTTCCTGGCCTTTTGCTGGCCTTTTGCTCACATGTTCTTTCCTGCGTTATCCCCTGATTCTGTGGATA
ACCGTATTACCGCCTTTGAGTGAGCTGATACCGCTCGCCGCAGCCGAACGACCGAGCGCAGCGAGTCAGT
GAGCGAGGAAGCGGAAGAGCGCCCAATACGCAAACCGCCTCTCCCCGCGCGTTGGCCGATTCATTAATGC
AGCTGGCACGACAGGTTTCCCGACTGGAAAGCGGGCAGTGAGCGCAACGCAATTAATACGCGTACCGCTA
GCCAGGAAGAGTTTGTAGAAACGCAAAAAGGCCATCCGTCAGGATGGCCTTCTGCTTAGTTTGATGCCTG
GCAGTTTATGGCGGGCGTCCTGCCCGCCACCCTCCGGGCCGTTGCTTCACAACGTTCAAATCCGCTCCCG
GCGGATTTGTCCTACTCAGGAGAGCGTTCACCGACAAACAACAGATAAAACGAAAGGCCCAGTCTTCCGA
CTGAGCCTTTCGTTTTATTTGATGCCTGGCAGTTCCCTACTCTCGCGTTAACGCTAGCATGGATGTTTTC
CCAGTCACGACGTTGTAAAACGACGGCCAGTCTTAAGCTCGGGCCC
